>Addgene plasmid #78839 | pcDNA3-HA-RIPK1 K604R | addgene full sequence | sequence record 149183 | Addgene assembled sequence
GACGGATCGGGAGATCTCCCGATCCCCTATGGTGCACTCTCAGTACAATCTGCTCTGATGCCGCATAGTT
AAGCCAGTATCTGCTCCCTGCTTGTGTGTTGGAGGTCGCTGAGTAGTGCGCGAGCAAAATTTAAGCTACA
ACAAGGCAAGGCTTGACCGACAATTGCATGAAGAATCTGCTTAGGGTTAGGCGTTTTGCGCTGCTTCGCG
ATGTACGGGCCAGATATACGCGTTGACATTGATTATTGACTAGTTATTAATAGTAATCAATTACGGGGTC
ATTAGTTCATAGCCCATATATGGAGTTCCGCGTTACATAACTTACGGTAAATGGCCCGCCTGGCTGACCG
CCCAACGACCCCCGCCCATTGACGTCAATAATGACGTATGTTCCCATAGTAACGCCAATAGGGACTTTCC
ATTGACGTCAATGGGTGGAGTATTTACGGTAAACTGCCCACTTGGCAGTACATCAAGTGTATCATATGCC
AAGTACGCCCCCTATTGACGTCAATGACGGTAAATGGCCCGCCTGGCATTATGCCCAGTACATGACCTTA
TGGGACTTTCCTACTTGGCAGTACATCTACGTATTAGTCATCGCTATTACCATGGTGATGCGGTTTTGGC
AGTACATCAATGGGCGTGGATAGCGGTTTGACTCACGGGGATTTCCAAGTCTCCACCCCATTGACGTCAA
TGGGAGTTTGTTTTGGCACCAAAATCAACGGGACTTTCCAAAATGTCGTAACAACTCCGCCCCATTGACG
CAAATGGGCGGTAGGCGTGTACGGTGGGAGGTCTATATAAGCAGAGCTCTCTGGCTAACTAGAGAACCCA
CTGCTTACTGGCTTATCGAAATTAATACGACTCACTATAGGGAGACCCAAGCTTGGTACCATGGCCTCCT
ACCCTTATGATGTGCCAGATTATGCCTCTCCCGAATTCATGCAACCAGACATGTCCTTGAATGTCATTAA
GATGAAATCCAGTGACTTCCTGGAGAGTGCAGAACTGGACAGCGGAGGCTTTGGGAAGGTGTCTCTGTGT
TTCCACAGAACCCAGGGACTCATGATCATGAAAACAGTGTACAAGGGGCCCAACTGCATTGAGCACAACG
AGGCCCTCTTGGAGGAGGCGAAGATGATGAACAGACTGAGACACAGCCGGGTGGTGAAGCTCCTGGGCGT
CATCATAGAGGAAGGGAAGTACTCCCTGGTGATGGAGTACATGGAGAAGGGCAACCTGATGCACGTGCTG
AAAGCCGAGATGAGTACTCCGCTTTCTGTAAAAGGAAGGATAATTTTGGAAATCATTGAAGGAATGTGCT
ACTTACATGGAAAAGGCGTGATACACAAGGACCTGAAGCCTGAAAATATCCTTGTTGATAATGACTTCCA
CATTAAGATCGCAGACCTCGGCCTTGCCTCCTTTAAGATGTGGAGCAAACTGAATAATGAAGAGCACAAT
GAGCTGAGGGAAGTGGACGGCACCGCTAAGAAGAATGGCGGCACCCTCTACTACATGGCGCCCGAGCACC
TGAATGACGTCAACGCAAAGCCCACAGAGAAGTCGGATGTGTACAGCTTTGCTGTAGTACTCTGGGCGAT
ATTTGCAAATAAGGAGCCATATGAAAATGCTATCTGTGAGCAGCAGTTGATAATGTGCATAAAATCTGGG
AACAGGCCAGATGTGGATGACATCACTGAGTACTGCCCAAGAGAAATTATCAGTCTCATGAAGCTCTGCT
GGGAAGCGAATCCGGAAGCTCGGCCGACATTTCCTGGCATTGAAGAAAAATTTAGGCCTTTTTATTTAAG
TCAATTAGAAGAAAGTGTAGAAGAGGACGTGAAGAGTTTAAAGAAAGAGTATTCAAACGAAAATGCAGTT
GTGAAGAGAATGCAGTCTCTTCAACTTGATTGTGTGGCAGTACCTTCAAGCCGGTCAAATTCAGCCACAG
AACAGCCTGGTTCACTGCACAGTTCCCAGGGACTTGGGATGGGTCCTGTGGAGGAGTCCTGGTTTGCTCC
TTCCCTGGAGCACCCACAAGAAGAGAATGAGCCCAGCCTGCAGAGTAAACTCCAAGACGAAGCCAACTAC
CATCTTTATGGCAGCCGCATGGACAGGCAGACGAAACAGCAGCCCAGACAGAATGTGGCTTACAACAGAG
AGGAGGAAAGGAGACGCAGGGTCTCCCATGACCCTTTTGCACAGCAAAGACCTTACGAGAATTTTCAGAA
TACAGAGGGAAAAGGCACTGCTTATTCCAGTGCAGCCAGTCATGGTAATGCAGTGCACCAGCCCTCAGGG
CTCACCAGCCAACCTCAAGTACTGTATCAGAACAATGGATTATATAGCTCACATGGCTTTGGAACAAGAC
CACTGGATCCAGGAACAGCAGGTCCCAGAGTTTGGTACAGGCCAATTCCAAGTCATATGCCTAGTCTGCA
TAATATCCCAGTGCCTGAGACCAACTATCTAGGAAATACACCCACCATGCCATTCAGCTCCTTGCCACCA
ACAGATGAATCTATAAAATATACCATATACAATAGTACTGGCATTCAGATTGGAGCCTACAATTATATGG
AGATTGGTGGGACGAGTTCATCACTACTAGACAGCACAAATACGAACTTCAAAGAAGAGCCAGCTGCTAA
GTACCAAGCTATCTTTGATAATACCACTAGTCTGACGGATAAACACCTGGACCCAATCAGGGAAAATCTG
GGAAAGCACTGGAAAAACTGTGCCCGTAGACTGGGCTTCACACAGTCTCAGATTGATGAAATTGACCATG
ACTATGAGCGAGATGGACTGAAAGAAAAGGTTTACCAGATGCTCCAAAAGTGGGTGATGAGGGAAGGCAT
AAAGGGAGCCACGGTGGGGAAGCTGGCCCAGGCGCTCCACCAGTGTTCCAGGATCGACCTTCTGAGCAGC
TTGATTTACGTCAGCCAGAACTAACTCGAGCATGCATCTAGAGGGCCCGTTTAAACCCGCTGATCAGCCT
CGACTGTGCCTTCTAGTTGCCAGCCATCTGTTGTTTGCCCCTCCCCCGTGCCTTCCTTGACCCTGGAAGG
TGCCACTCCCACTGTCCTTTCCTAATAAAATGAGGAAATTGCATCGCATTGTCTGAGTAGGTGTCATTCT
ATTCTGGGGGGTGGGGTGGGGCAGGACAGCAAGGGGGAGGATTGGGAAGACAATAGCAGGCATGCTGGGG
ATGCGGTGGGCTCTATGGCTTCTGAGGCGGAAAGAACCAGCTGGGGCTCTAGGGGGTATCCCC
[124 nt withheld, positions 3284-3407]
C
[91 nt withheld, positions 3409-3499]
A
[49 nt withheld, positions 3501-3549]
CCTTTGACGTTGGAGTCCACGTTCTTT
[37 nt withheld, positions 3577-3613]
ACCCTATCTCGGTCTATTCTTTTGATTTATAAGGGATTTTGCCGATTTCGGCCTATTGGTTAAAAAATGA
GCTGATTTAACAAAAATTTAACGCGAATTAATTCTGTGGAATGTGTGTCAGTTAGGGTGTGGAAAGTCCC
CAGGCTCCCCAGCAGGCAGAAGTATGCAAAGCATGCATCTCAATTAGTCAGCAACCAGGTGTGGAAAGTC
CCCAGGCTCCCCAGCAGGCAGAAGTATGCAAAGCATGCATCTCAATTAGTCAGCAACCATAGTCCCGCCC
CTAACTCCGCCCATCCCGCCCCTAACTCCGCCCAGTTCCGCCCATTCTCCGCCCCATGGCTGACTAATTT
TTTTTATTTATGCAGAGGCCGAGGCCGCCTCTGCCTCTGAGCTATTCCAGAAGTAGTGAGGAGGCTTTTT
TGGAGGCCTAGGCTTTTGCAAAAAGCTCCCGGGAGCTTGTATATCCATTTTCGGATCTGATCAAGAGACA
GGATGAGGATCGTTTCGCATGATTGAACAAGATGGATTGCACGCAGGTTCTCCGGCCGCTTGGGTGGAGA
GGCTATTCGGCTATGACTGGGCACAACAGACAATCGGCTGCTCTGATGCCGCCGTGTTCCGGCTGTCAGC
GCAGGGGCGCCCGGTTCTTTTTGTCAAGACCGACCTGTCCGGTGCCCTGAATGAACTGCAGGACGAGGCA
GCGCGGCTATCGTGGCTGGCCACGACGGGCGTTCCTTGCGCAGCTGTGCTCGACGTTGTCACTGAAGCGG
GAAGGGACTGGCTGCTATTGGGCGAAGTGCCGGGGCAGGATCTCCTGTCATCTCACCTTGCTCCTGCCGA
GAAAGTATCCATCATGGCTGATGCAATGCGGCGGCTGCATACGCTTGATCCGGCTACCTGCCCATTCGAC
CACCAAGCGAAACATCGCATCGAGCGAGCACGTACTCGGATGGAAGCCGGTCTTGTCGATCAGGATGATC
TGGACGAAGAGCATCAGGGGCTCGCGCCAGCCGAACTGTTCGCCAGGCTCAAGGCGCGCATGCCCGACGG
CGAGGATCTCGTCGTGACCCATGGCGATGCCTGCTTGCCGAATATCATGGTGGAAAATGGCCGCTTTTCT
GGATTCATCGACTGTGGCCGGCTGGGTGTGGCGGACCGCTATCAGGACATAGCGTTGGCTACCCGTGATA
TTGCTGAAGAGCTTGGCGGCGAATGGGCTGACCGCTTCCTCGTGCTTTACGGTATCGCCGCTCCCGATTC
GCAGCGCATCGCCTTCTATCGCCTTCTTGACGAGTTCTTCTGAGCGGGACTCTGGGGTTCGAAATGACCG
ACCAAGCGACGCCCAACCTGCCATCACGAGATTTCGATTCCACCGCCGCCTTCTATGAAAGGTTGGGCTT
CGGAATCGTTTTCCGGGACGCCGGCTGGATGATCCTCCAGCGCGGGGATCTCATGCTGGAGTTCTTCGCC
CACCCCAACTTGTTTATTGCAGCTTATAATGGTTACAAATAAAGCAATAGCATCACAAATTTCACAAATA
AAGCATTTTTTTCACTGCATTCTAGTTGTGGTTTGTCCAAACTCATCAATGTATCTTATCATGTCTGTAT
ACCGTCGACCTCTAGCTAGAGCTTGGCGTAATCATGGTCATAGCTGTTTCCTGTGTGAAATTGTTATCCG
CTCACAATTCCACACAACATACGAGCCGGAAGCATAAAGTGTAAAGCCTGGGGTGCCTAATGAGTGAGCT
AACTCACATTAATTGCGTTGCGCTCACTGCCCGCTTTCCAGTCGGGAAACCTGTCGTGCCAGCTGCATTA
ATGAATCGGCCAACGCGCGGGGAGAGGCGGTTTGCGTATTGGGCGCTCTTCCGCTTCCTCGCTCACTGAC
TCGCTGCGCTCGGTCGTTCGGCTGCGGCGAGCGGTATCAGCTCACTCAAAGGCGGTAATACGGTTATCCA
CAGAATCAGGGGATAACGCAGGAAAGAACATGTGAGCAAAAGGCCAGCAAAAGGCCAGGAACCGTAAAAA
GGCCGCGTTGCTGGCGTTTTTCCATAGGCTCCGCCCCCCTGACGAGCATCACAAAAATCGACGCTCAAGT
CAGAGGTGGCGAAACCCGACAGGACTATAAAGATACCAGGCGTTTCCCCCTGGAAGCTCCCTCGTGCGCT
CTCCTGTTCCGACCCTGCCGCTTACCGGATACCTGTCCGCCTTTCTCCCTTCGGGAAGCGTGGCGCTTTC
TCATAGCTCACGCTGTAGGTATCTCAGTTCGGTGTAGGTCGTTCGCTCCAAGCTGGGCTGTGTGCACGAA
CCCCCCGTTCAGCCCGACCGCTGCGCCTTATCCGGTAACTATCGTCTTGAGTCCAACCCGGTAAGACACG
ACTTATCGCCACTGGCAGCAGCCACTGGTAACAGGATTAGCAGAGCGAGGTATGTAGGCGGTGCTACAGA
GTTCTTGAAGTGGTGGCCTAACTACGGCTACACTAGAAGAACAGTATTTGGTATCTGCGCTCTGCTGAAG
CCAGTTACCTTCGGAAAAAGAGTTGGTAGCTCTTGATCCGGCAAACAAACCACCGCTGGTAGCGGTTTTT
TTGTTTGCAAGCAGCAGATTACGCGCAGAAAAAAAGGATCTCAAGAAGATCCTTTGATCTTTTCTACGGG
GTCTGACGCTCAGTGGAACGAAAACTCACGTTAAGGGATTTTGGTCATGAGATTATCAAAAAGGATCTTC
ACCTAGATCCTTTTAAATTAAAAATGAAGTTTTAAATCAATCTAAAGTATATATGAGTAAACTTGGTCTG
ACAGTTACCAATGCTTAATCAGTGAGGCACCTATCTCAGCGATCTGTCTATTTCGTTCATCCATAGTTGC
CTGACTCCCCGTCGTGTAGATAACTACGATACGGGAGGGCTTACCATCTGGCCCCAGTGCTGCAATGATA
CCGCGAGACCCACGCTCACCGGCTCCAGATTTATCAGCAATAAACCAGCCAGCCGGAAGGGCCGAGCGCA
GAAGTGGTCCTGCAACTTTATCCGCCTCCATCCAGTCTATTAATTGTTGCCGGGAAGCTAGAGTAAGTAG
TTCGCCAGTTAATAGTTTGCGCAACGTTGTTGCCATTGCTACAGGCATCGTGGTGTCACGCTCGTCGTTT
GGTATGGCTTCATTCAGCTCCGGTTCCCAACGATCAAGGCGAGTTACATGATCCCCCATGTTGTGCAAAA
AAGCGGTTAGCTCCTTCGGTCCTCCGATCGTTGTCAGAAGTAAGTTGGCCGCAGTGTTATCACTCATGGT
TATGGCAGCACTGCATAATTCTCTTACTGTCATGCCATCCGTAAGATGCTTTTCTGTGACTGGTGAGTAC
TCAACCAAGTCATTCTGAGAATAGTGTATGCGGCGACCGAGTTGCTCTTGCCCGGCGTCAATACGGGATA
ATACCGCGCCACATAGCAGAACTTTAAAAGTGCTCATCATTGGAAAACGTTCTTCGGGGCGAAAACTCTC
AAGGATCTTACCGCTGTTGAGATCCAGTTCGATGTAACCCACTCGTGCACCCAACTGATCTTCAGCATCT
TTTACTTTCACCAGCGTTTCTGGGTGAGCAAAAACAGGAAGGCAAAATGCCGCAAAAAAGGGAATAAGGG
CGACACGGAAATGTTGAATACTCATACTCTTCCTTTTTCAATATTATTGAAGCATTTATCAGGGTTATTG
TCTCATGAGCGGATACATATTTGAATGTATTTAGAAAAATAAACAAATAGGGGTTCCGCGCACATTTCCC
CGAAAAGTGCCACCTGACGTC
Features (pLannotate 1.2.2; 20 found; start..end, strand, type, name):
     28..80      -  misc_feature   bom (fragment): basis of mobility region from pBR322
    235..614     +  enhancer       CMV enhancer: human cytomegalovirus immediate early enhancer
    615..818     +  promoter       CMV promoter: human cytomegalovirus (CMV) immediate early promoter
    814..847     +  LTR            5' LTR (truncated) (fragment): truncated 5' long terminal repeat (LTR) from HIV-1
    863..881     +  promoter       T7 promoter: promoter for bacteriophage T7 RNA polymerase
    949..2961    +  CDS            RIPK1: RIPK1_HUMAN - Also known as RIP From Homo sapiens (Human).
   3014..3238    +  polyA_signal   bGH poly(A) signal: bovine growth hormone polyadenylation signal
   3242..3263    +  promoter       SV40 promoter (fragment): SV40 enhancer and early promoter
   3284..3712    +  rep_origin     f1 ori (sequence partly withheld): f1 bacteriophage origin of replication; arrow indicates direction of (+) strand synthesis
   3726..4055    +  promoter       SV40 promoter: SV40 enhancer and early promoter
   4122..4913    +  CDS            neo: KKA2_KLEPN - Also known as kan, nptII. Experimental evidence at protein level: Swiss-Prot protein existence level 1. Resistance to kanamycin, neomycin, paromomycin, ribostamycin, butirosin and gentamicin B. From Klebsiella pneumoniae.
   4937..5095    +  CDS            ble (fragment): BLE_KLEPN - Experimental evidence at protein level: Swiss-Prot protein existence level 1. Binding protein with a strong affinity to the bleomycin family of antibiotics. Binds to CL990; an antimitotic-antibiotic compound. From Klebsiella pneumoniae.
   5090..5211    +  polyA_signal   SV40 poly(A) signal: SV40 polyadenylation signal
   5284..5300    -  protein_bind   lac operator: The lac repressor binds to the lac operator to inhibit transcription in E. coli. This inhibition can be relieved by adding lactose or isopropyl-β-D-thiogalactopyranoside (IPTG). lac repressor encoded by lacI
   5308..5338    -  promoter       lac promoter: promoter for the E. coli lac operon
   5353..5374    -  protein_bind   CAP binding site: CAP binding activates transcription in the presence of cAMP. E. coli catabolite activator protein
   5387..5479    -  CDS            lacI (fragment): lac repressor; lacI; The lac repressor binds to the lac operator to inhibit transcription in E. coli. This inhibition can be relieved by adding lactose or isopropyl-β-D-thiogalactopyranoside (IPTG).
   5662..6247    -  rep_origin     ori: high-copy-number ColE1/pMB1/pBR322/pUC origin of replication
   6418..7278    -  CDS            AmpR: β-lactamase; bla; confers resistance to ampicillin, carbenicillin, and related antibiotics
   7279..7383    -  promoter       AmpR promoter: bla
