[The description below was written by a language model from this plasmid's Addgene catalogue record and pLannotate feature annotations shown in this document.]
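Description:
pcDNA3-HA-RIPK1 K604R is a 7.4 kb mammalian expression plasmid built on a pcDNA3 backbone that supplies an N-terminal HA epitope tag. It is propagated in E. coli as a high-copy plasmid through a ColE1/pUC-type origin and selected with ampicillin via the β-lactamase gene and its native promoter. An f1 origin is also present, allowing single-stranded DNA production. For selection in mammalian cells the backbone carries a neomycin phosphotransferase cassette driven by the SV40 enhancer/early promoter and terminated by an SV40 polyadenylation signal, which permits G418 selection of stable transfectants. Several short annotated fragments (bom, lac promoter/operator, lacI, ble, a truncated HIV-1 LTR match) are backbone remnants or partial sequence matches rather than functional parts.

The payload is the human RIPK1 coding sequence (receptor-interacting serine/threonine kinase 1) carrying a lysine-to-arginine substitution at position 604. Transcription is driven by the CMV immediate-early enhancer and promoter and terminated by the bovine growth hormone polyadenylation signal. A T7 promoter between the CMV promoter and the insert allows in vitro transcription. The HA tag is listed in the catalogue as being on the backbone upstream of the insert but is not separately annotated in the feature table, and the restriction sites used for cloning are not recorded.

The stated purpose is overexpression of RIPK1 K604R in mammalian cells, with the HA tag allowing detection or immunoprecipitation. Lysine-to-arginine changes are commonly used to remove a candidate ubiquitin acceptor site, which would fit the associated study of ubiquitylation-dependent control of necroptosis, though the record does not state the rationale for this mutation.
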