Addgene plasmid #78839: pcDNA3-HA-RIPK1 K604R
Purpose: To overexpress RIPK1 K604R in Mammalian Cells
Depositing lab: Jaewhan Song. Depositing organization: Yonsei University. Publication: CHIP controls necroptosis through ubiquitylation- and lysosome-dependent degradation of RIPK3. Seo J, Lee EW, Sung H, Seong D, Dondelinger Y, Shin J, Jeong M, Lee HK, Kim JH, Han SY, Lee C, Seong JK, Vandenabeele P, Song J. Nat Cell Biol. 2016 Mar;18(3):291-302. doi: 10.1038/ncb3314. Epub 2016 Feb 22. PubMed 26900751.
Backbone
  Vector backbone: pcDNA3-HA
  Vector type: Mammalian Expression
Growth in bacteria
  Bacterial resistance: Ampicillin, 100 μg/mL
  Growth temperature: 37°C
  Growth strain: DH5alpha
  Copy number: High Copy
Gene/Insert
  Gene/Insert name: RIPK1
  Species: H. sapiens (human)
  Mutation: K604R
  Entrez Gene: RIPK1 (a.k.a. AIEFL, IMD57, RIP, RIP-1, RIP1)
  Promoter: CMV
  Tag / fusion protein: HA (N terminal on backbone)
  Cloning method: Restriction Enzyme; 5′ cloning site unknown (unknown if destroyed); 3′ cloning site unknown (unknown if destroyed)
  Sequencing primers: 5′ CMV-F; 3′ BGHrev
Terms and licenses: Academic/Nonprofit Terms; Industry Terms: Not Available to Industry
How to cite: pcDNA3-HA-RIPK1 K604R was a gift from Jaewhan Song (Addgene plasmid # 78839 ; http://n2t.net/addgene:78839 ; RRID:Addgene_78839)
