>Addgene plasmid #78839 | pcDNA3-HA-RIPK1 K604R | addgene partial sequence | sequence record 149181 | CMV-F 5'-CGCAAATGGGCGGTAGGCGTG-3'
GAGCTCTCTGGCTAACTAGAGAACCCACTGCTTACTGGCTTATCGAAATTAATACGACTCACTATAGGGA
GACCCAAGCTTGGTACCATGGCCTCCTACCCTTATGATGTGCCAGATTATGCCTCTCCCGAATTCATGCA
ACCAGACATGTCCTTGAATGTCATTAAGATGAAATCCAGTGACTTCCTGGAGAGTGCAGAACTGGACAGC
GGAGGCTTTGGGAAGGTGTCTCTGTGTTTCCACAGAACCCAGGGACTCATGATCATGAAAACAGTGTACA
AGGGGCCCAACTGCATTGAGCACAACGAGGCCCTCTTGGAGGAGGCGAAGATGATGAACAGACTGAGACA
CAGCCGGGTGGTGAAGCTCCTGGGCGTCATCATAGAGGAAGGGAAGTACTCCCTGGTGATGGAGTACATG
GAGAAGGGCAACCTGATGCACGTGCTGAAAGCCGAGATGAGTACTCCGCTTTCTGTAAAAGGAAGGATAA
TTTTGGAAATCATTGAAGGAATGTGCTACTTACATGGAAAAGGCGTGATACACAAGGACCTGAAGCCTGA
AAATATCCTTGTTGATAATGACTTCCACATTAAGATCGCAGACCTCGGCCTTGCCTCCTTTAAGATGTGG
AGCAAACTGAATAATGAAGAGCACAATGAGCTGAGGGAAGTGGACGGCACCGCTAAGAAGAATGGCGGCA
CCCTCTACTACATGGCGCCCGAGCACCTGAATGACGTCAACGCAAAGCCCACAGAGAAGTCGGATGTGTA
CAGCTTTGCTGTAGTACTCTGGGCGATATTTGCAAA
