>Addgene plasmid #78839 | pcDNA3-HA-RIPK1 K604R | addgene partial sequence | sequence record 149182 | BGH-rev 5'-TAGAAGGCACAGTCGAGG-3'
ATGCATGCTCGAGTTAGTTCTGGCTGACGTAAATCAAGCTGCTCAGAAGGTCGATCCTGGAACACTGGTG
GAGCGCCTGGGCCAGCTTCCCCACCGTGGCTCCCTTTATGCCTTCCCTCATCACCCACTTTTGGAGCATC
TGGTAAACCTTTTCTTTCAGTCCATCTCGCTCATAGTCATGGTCAATTTCATCAATCTGAGACTGTGTGA
AGCCCAGTCTACGGGCACAGTTTTTCCAGTGCTTTCCCAGATTTTCCCTGATTGGGTCCAGGTGTTTATC
CGTCAGACTAGTGGTATTATCAAAGATAGCTTGGTACTTAGCAGCTGGCTCTTCTTTGAAGTTCGTATTT
GTGCTGTCTAGTAGTGATGAACTCGTCCCACCAATCTCCATATAATTGTAGGCTCCAATCTGAATGCCAG
TACTATTGTATATGGTATATTTTATAGATTCATCTGTTGGTGGCAAGGAGCTGAATGGCATGGTGGGTGT
ATTTCCTA
